Addgene plasmid #81207: pHU6_gRNA_Ch10-rev2
Purpose: for targeting Ch10 psuedo gix site in PCDH15 gene (five base pairs from the cas9 site and 5' of gix site)
Depositing lab: David Liu. Depositing organization: Harvard University. Publication: A programmable Cas9-serine recombinase fusion protein that operates on DNA sequences in mammalian cells. Chaikind B, Bessen JL, Thompson DB, Hu JH, Liu DR. Nucleic Acids Res. 2016 Aug 11. pii: gkw707. 10.1093/nar/gkw707 PubMed 27515511.
Backbone
  Vector backbone: pHU6
  Backbone size w/o insert (bp): 2200
  Total vector size (bp): 2200
  Vector type: Mammalian Expression
Growth in bacteria
  Bacterial resistance: Ampicillin, 100 μg/mL
  Growth temperature: 37°C
  Growth strain: DH5alpha
  Copy number: High Copy
Gene/Insert
  Gene/Insert name: hU6 expression of gRNA
  gRNA/shRNA sequence: Ch10 psuedo gix site in PCDH15 gene
  Species: H. sapiens (human)
  Promoter: U6
  Cloning method: Unknown
  Sequencing primers: 5′ AAAAAAAGCACCGACTCGGTG
Terms and licenses: Academic/Nonprofit Terms; Industry Terms: Not Available to Industry
How to cite: pHU6_gRNA_Ch10-rev2 was a gift from David Liu (Addgene plasmid # 81207 ; http://n2t.net/addgene:81207 ; RRID:Addgene_81207)
