[The description below was written by a language model from this plasmid's Addgene catalogue record and pLannotate feature annotations shown in this document.]
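Description:
pHU6_gRNA_Ch10-rev2 is a compact mammalian guide-RNA expression plasmid built on the pHU6 backbone; the catalogue lists about 2.2 kb and the deposited sequence is 2,263 nt. It is maintained in E. coli through a high-copy ColE1/pUC-type origin of replication and selected with ampicillin via the β-lactamase (AmpR) gene driven by its own bla promoter. No mammalian selection marker, reporter or protein-coding payload is annotated, so the plasmid serves purely as a transiently delivered source of guide RNA. A short attB1 fragment lies upstream of the expression cassette, most likely a remnant of earlier vector construction with no evident role here.

The payload is a single RNA polymerase III transcription unit. The human U6 snRNA promoter is followed by a short unannotated gap, consistent with the position of the target-specific spacer, and then the Streptococcus pyogenes Cas9 gRNA scaffold. According to the record, the guide is directed to a pseudo-gix site on human chromosome 10 within the PCDH15 gene, with the Cas9 binding site located five base pairs from, and 5' of, the gix-like sequence. Gix sites are the recognition sequences of the Gin serine recombinase, and the associated publication describes a programmable Cas9–serine recombinase fusion that acts on DNA in mammalian cells. The plasmid is therefore intended for co-delivery with such a fusion protein, supplied from a separate construct, to recruit recombinase activity to this endogenous genomic locus. The "rev2" name suggests it is one of a set of guides flanking the site, though the record does not spell out the pairing.
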