Features (pLannotate 1.2.2; 6 found; start..end, strand, type, name):
      1..861     -  CDS            AmpR: β-lactamase; bla; confers resistance to ampicillin, carbenicillin, and related antibiotics
    862..966     -  promoter       AmpR promoter: bla
   1004..1021    +  protein_bind   attB1 (fragment): mutant version of attB; recombination site for the Gateway® BP reaction BP Clonase™
   1067..1307    +  promoter       U6 promoter: RNA polymerase III promoter for human U6 snRNA
   1337..1412    +  misc_RNA       gRNA scaffold: guide RNA scaffold for the Streptococcus pyogenes CRISPR/Cas9 system
   1505..2093    -  rep_origin     ori: high-copy-number ColE1/pMB1/pBR322/pUC origin of replication
>Addgene plasmid #81207 | pHU6_gRNA_Ch10-rev2 | depositor full sequence | sequence record 158311 | pHU6_gRNA_Ch10-rev2 sequence 2263 bps
TTACCAATGCTTAATCAGTGAGGCACCTATCTCAGCGATCTGTCTATTTCGTTCATCCATAGTTGCCTGA
CTCCCCGTCGTGTAGATAACTACGATACGGGAGGGCTTACCATCTGGCCCCAGTGCTGCAATGATACCGC
GAGACCCACGCTCACCGGCTCCAGATTTATCAGCAATAAACCAGCCAGCCGGAAGGGCCGAGCGCAGAAG
TGGTCCTGCAACTTTATCCGCCTCCATCCAGTCTATTAATTGTTGCCGGGAAGCTAGAGTAAGTAGTTCG
CCAGTTAATAGTTTGCGCAACGTTGTTGCCATTGCTACAGGCATCGTGGTGTCACGCTCGTCGTTTGGTA
TGGCTTCATTCAGCTCCGGTTCCCAACGATCAAGGCGAGTTACATGATCCCCCATGTTGTGCAAAAAAGC
GGTTAGCTCCTTCGGTCCTCCGATCGTTGTCAGAAGTAAGTTGGCCGCAGTGTTATCACTCATGGTTATG
GCAGCACTGCATAATTCTCTTACTGTCATGCCATCCGTAAGATGCTTTTCTGTGACTGGTGAGTACTCAA
CCAAGTCATTCTGAGAATAGTGTATGCGGCGACCGAGTTGCTCTTGCCCGGCGTCAATACGGGATAATAC
CGCGCCACATAGCAGAACTTTAAAAGTGCTCATCATTGGAAAACGTTCTTCGGGGCGAAAACTCTCAAGG
ATCTTACCGCTGTTGAGATCCAGTTCGATGTAACCCACTCGTGCACCCAACTGATCTTCAGCATCTTTTA
CTTTCACCAGCGTTTCTGGGTGAGCAAAAACAGGAAGGCAAAATGCCGCAAAAAAGGGAATAAGGGCGAC
ACGGAAATGTTGAATACTCATACTCTTCCTTTTTCAATATTATTGAAGCATTTATCAGGGTTATTGTCTC
ATGAGCGGATACATATTTGAATGTATTTAGAAAAATAAACAAATAGGGGTTCCGCGCACATTTCCCCGAA
AAGTGCCACCTGACGTCGCTAGCTGTACAAAAAAGCAGGCTTTAAAGGAACCAATTCAGTCGACTGGATC
CAAGGTCGGGCAGGAAGAGGGCCTATTTCCCATGATTCCTTCATATTTGCATATACGATACAAGGCTGTT
AGAGAGATAATTAGAATTAATTTGACTGTAAACACAAAGATATTAGTACAAAATACGTGACGTAGAAAGT
AATAATTTCTTGGGTAGTTTGCAGTTTTAAAATTATGTTTTAAAATGGACTATCATATGCTTACCGTAAC
TTGAAAGTATTTCGATTTCTTGGCTTTATATATCTTGTGGAAAGGACGAAACACCGCCTCAGGGCCTGTG
ATGGGAGTTTTAGAGCTAGAAATAGCAAGTTAAAATAAGGCTAGTCCGTTATCAACTTGAAAAAGTGGCA
CCGAGTCGGTGCTTTTTTTTCTCGAGGTACCTCTCTACATATGACATGTGAGCAAAAGGCCAGCAAAAGG
CCAGGAACCGTAAAAAGGCCGCGTTGCTGGCGTTTTTCCATAGGCTCCGCCCCCCTGACGAGCATCACAA
AAATCGACGCTCAAGTCAGAGGTGGCGAAACCCGACAGGACTATAAAGATACCAGGCGTTTCCCCCTGGA
AGCTCCCTCGTGCGCTCTCCTGTTCCGACCCTGCCGCTTACCGGATACCTGTCCGCCTTTCTCCCTTCGG
GAAGCGTGGCGCTTTCTCATAGCTCACGCTGTAGGTATCTCAGTTCGGTGTAGGTCGTTCGCTCCAAGCT
GGGCTGTGTGCACGAACCCCCCGTTCAGCCCGACCGCTGCGCCTTATCCGGTAACTATCGTCTTGAGTCC
AACCCGGTAAGACACGACTTATCGCCACTGGCAGCAGCCACTGGTAACAGGATTAGCAGAGCGAGGTATG
TAGGCGGTGCTACAGAGTTCTTGAAGTGGTGGCCTAACTACGGCTACACTAGAAGAACAGTATTTGGTAT
CTGCGCTCTGCTGAAGCCAGTTACCTTCGGAAAAAGAGTTGGTAGCTCTTGATCCGGCAAACAAACCACC
GCTGGTAGCGGTGGTTTTTTTGTTTGCAAGCAGCAGATTACGCGCAGAAAAAAAGGATCTCAAGAAGATC
CTTTGATCTTTTCTACGGGGTCTGACGCTCAGTGGAACGAAAACTCACGTTAAGGGATTTTGGTCATGAG
ATTATCAAAAAGGATCTTCACCTAGATCCTTTTAAATTAAAAATGAAGTTTTAAATCAATCTAAAGTATA
TATGAGTAAACTTGGTCTGACAG
