>Addgene plasmid #81207 | pHU6_gRNA_Ch10-rev2 | addgene partial sequence | sequence record 163251 | hU6-F 5'-GAGGGCCTATTTCCCATGATT-3'
AGGCTGTTAGAGAGATAATTAGAATTAATTTGACTGTAAACACAAAGATATTAGTACAAAATACGTGACG
TAGAAAGTAATAATTTCTTGGGTAGTTTGCAGTTTTAAAATTATGTTTTAAAATGGACTATCATATGCTT
ACCGTAACTTGAAAGTATTTCGATTTCTTGGCTTTATATATCTTGTGGAAAGGACGAAACACCGCCTCAG
GGCCTGTGATGGGAGTTTTAGAGCTAGAAATAGCAAGTTAAAATAAGGCTAGTCCGTTATCAACTTGAAA
AAGTGGCACCGAGTCGGTGCTTTTTTTTCTCGAGGTACCTCTCTACATATGACATGTGAGCAAAAGGCCA
GCAAAAGGCCAGGAACCGTAAAAAGGCCGCGTTGCTGGCGTTTTTCCATAGGCTCCGCCCCCCTGACGAG
CATCACAAAAATCGACGCTCAAGTCAGAGGTGGCGAAACCCGACAGGACTATAAAGATACCAGGCGTTTC
CCCCTGGAAGCTCCCTCGTGCGCTCTCCTGTTCCGACCCTGCCGCTTACCGGATACCTGTCCGCCTTTCT
CCCTTCGGGAAGCGTGGCGCTTTCTCATAGCTCACGCTGTAGGTATCTCAGTTCGGTGTAGGTCGTTCGC
TCCAAGCTGGGCTGTGTGCACGAACCCCCCGTTCAGCCCGACCGCTGCGCCTTATCCGGTAACTATCGTC
TTGAGTCCAACCCGGTAAGACACGACTTATCGCCACTGGCAGCAGCCACTGGTAACAGGATTAGCAGAGC
GAGGTATGTAGGCGGTGCTACAGAGT
