>Addgene plasmid #81207 | pHU6_gRNA_Ch10-rev2 | addgene partial sequence | sequence record 163252 | StrepPyoCas9-5UTR-F 5'-CGGTGCCACTTTTTCAAGTTG-3'
ACTTGCTATTTCTAGCTCTAAAACTCCCATCACAGGCCCTGAGGCGGTGTTTCGTCCTTTCCACAAGATA
TATAAAGCCAAGAAATCGAAATACTTTCAAGTTACGGTAAGCATATGATAGTCCATTTTAAAACATAATT
TTAAAACTGCAAACTACCCAAGAAATTATTACTTTCTACGTCACGTATTTTGTACTAATATCTTTGTGTT
TACAGTCAAATTAATTCTAATTATCTCTCTAACAGCCTTGTATCGTATATGCAAATATGAAGGAATCATG
GGAAATAGGCCCTCTTCCTGCCCGACCTTGGATCCAGTCGACTGAATTGGTTCCTTTAAAGCCTGCTTTT
TTGTACAGCTAGCGACGTCAGGTGGCACTTTTCGGGGAAATGTGCGCGGAACCCCTATTTGTTTATTTTT
CTAAATACATTCAAATATGTATCCGCTCATGAGACAATAACCCTGATAAATGCTTCAATAATATTGAAAA
AGGAAGAGTATGAGTATTCAACATTTCCGTGTCGCCCTTATTCCCTTTTTTGCGGCATTTTGCCTTCCTG
TTTTTGCTCACCCAGAAACGCTGGTGAAAGTAAAAGATGCTGAAGATCAGTTGGGTGCACGAGTGGGTTA
CATCGAACTGGATCTCAACAGCGGTAAGATCCTTGAGAGTTTTCGCCCCGAAGAACGTTTTCCAATGATG
AGCACTTTTAAAGTTCTGCTATGTGGCGCGGTATTATCCCGTATTGACGCCGGGCAAGAGCAACTCGGTC
GCCGCATACACTAT
